Addgene plasmid #72463: pJK628
Purpose: Produces Acetobacter aceti 1023 N5-carboxyaminoimidazole ribonucleotide mutase, Ser57>Ala/Tyr154>Phe mutant (AaPurE1-S57A,Y154F)
Depositing lab: T. J. Kappock. Depositing organization: Purdue University.
Backbone
  Vector backbone: pET23a
  Backbone size w/o insert (bp): 3666
  Total vector size (bp): 4176
  Vector type: Bacterial Expression
Growth in bacteria
  Bacterial resistance: Ampicillin, 100 μg/mL
  Growth temperature: 37°C
  Growth strain: DH5alpha
  Copy number: High Copy
Gene/Insert
  Gene/Insert name: N5-carboxyaminoimidazole ribonucleotide mutase (alt names: purE; AZ09_02690)
  Species: Acetobacter aceti 1023
  Mutation: Mutation changes serine-57 to alanine, tyrosine-154 to phenylalanine, additional N-terminal methionine
  GenBank ID: AAZ04483.1 KDE21029.1
  Promoter: T7
  Cloning method: Restriction Enzyme; 5′ cloning site NdeI (not destroyed); 3′ cloning site EcoRI (not destroyed)
  Sequencing primers: 5′ T7 promoter; 3′ T7 terminator
Terms and licenses: Academic/Nonprofit Terms; Industry Terms: Not Available to Industry
How to cite: pJK628 was a gift from T. J. Kappock (Addgene plasmid # 72463 ; http://n2t.net/addgene:72463 ; RRID:Addgene_72463)
