[The description below was written by a language model from this plasmid's Addgene catalogue record and pLannotate feature annotations shown in this document.]
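Description:
pJK628 is a bacterial expression plasmid built on the pET23a backbone for producing a double-mutant form of N5-carboxyaminoimidazole ribonucleotide mutase (PurE) from Acetobacter aceti 1023, designated AaPurE1-S57A,Y154F. The plasmid totals 4,176 bp and carries a ColE1/pMB1-type origin, recorded as high copy, together with the bom region and an annotated rop sequence from pBR322. It also has an f1 phage origin that permits single-stranded DNA production. Selection is by ampicillin through the β-lactamase gene driven by its own bla promoter.

The purE coding sequence was inserted between the NdeI and EcoRI sites, both of which are retained. This places it downstream of the T7 promoter and the efficient T7 gene 10 ribosome binding site, and upstream of the T7 terminator. Expression therefore depends on a host that supplies T7 RNA polymerase, whereas the listed DH5alpha strain serves for propagation. The insert carries serine-57 to alanine and tyrosine-154 to phenylalanine substitutions and an additional N-terminal methionine. The automated annotation labels the insert as a fragment matching E. coli PurE, which reflects homology rather than origin, since the catalogue entry gives the source as A. aceti. A vector-derived His-tag sequence and a short gene 10-related segment are annotated downstream of the insert, but the record does not say whether the expressed protein reads into the tag, so it should not be assumed to be tagged.

PurE converts N5-CAIR to CAIR in purine biosynthesis. The stated purpose is simply production of the mutant protein; further applications are not specified, though such a construct would suit comparison of the mutant enzyme with the wild type.
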