Features (pLannotate 1.2.2; 13 found; start..end, strand, type, name):
     12..467     +  rep_origin     f1 ori (sequence partly withheld): f1 bacteriophage origin of replication; arrow indicates direction of (+) strand synthesis
    494..598     +  promoter       AmpR promoter: bla
    599..1459    +  CDS            AmpR: β-lactamase; bla; confers resistance to ampicillin, carbenicillin, and related antibiotics
   1630..2218    +  rep_origin     ori: high-copy-number ColE1/pMB1/pBR322/pUC origin of replication
   2404..2546    -  misc_feature   bom: basis of mobility region from pBR322
   2648..2839    -  CDS            rop: Rop protein, which maintains plasmids at low copy number; rop
   2856..3236    +  CDS            YPB1_ECOLX: Protein predicted: Swiss-Prot protein existence level 4. From Escherichia coli.
   3348..3366    +  promoter       T7 promoter: promoter for bacteriophage T7 RNA polymerase
   3398..3420    +  RBS            RBS: efficient ribosome binding site from bacteriophage T7 gene 10 (Olins and Rangwala, 1989)
   3500..3961    +  CDS            purE (fragment): PURE_ECOLI - Experimental evidence at protein level: Swiss-Prot protein existence level 1. Catalyzes the conversion of N5-carboxyaminoimidazole ribonucleotide (N5-CAIR) to 4-carboxy-5-aminoimidazole ribonucleotide (CAIR). From Escherichia coli (strain K12).
   4020..4037    +  CDS            9xHis (fragment): 9xHis affinity tag
   4047..4096    +  CDS            SET1 (fragment): solubility-enhancement tag derived from T7 phage gene 10B
   4104..4151    +  terminator     T7 terminator: transcription terminator for bacteriophage T7 RNA polymerase
>Addgene plasmid #72463 | pJK628 | depositor full sequence | sequence record 133902 | pJK628 sequence 4176 bps
TGGCGAATGGG
[124 nt withheld, positions 12-135]
C
[91 nt withheld, positions 137-227]
A
[49 nt withheld, positions 229-277]
CCTTTGACGTTGGAGTCCACGTTCTTT
[37 nt withheld, positions 305-341]
ACCCTATCTCGGTCTATTCTTTTGATTTATAAGGGATTTTGCCGATTTCGGCCTATTGGTTAAAAAATGA
GCTGATTTAACAAAAATTTAACGCGAATTTTAACAAAATATTAACGTTTACAATTTCAGGTGGCACTTTT
CGGGGAAATGTGCGCGGAACCCCTATTTGTTTATTTTTCTAAATACATTCAAATATGTATCCGCTCATGA
GACAATAACCCTGATAAATGCTTCAATAATATTGAAAAAGGAAGAGTATGAGTATTCAACATTTCCGTGT
CGCCCTTATTCCCTTTTTTGCGGCATTTTGCCTTCCTGTTTTTGCTCACCCAGAAACGCTGGTGAAAGTA
AAAGATGCTGAAGATCAGTTGGGTGCACGAGTGGGTTACATCGAACTGGATCTCAACAGCGGTAAGATCC
TTGAGAGTTTTCGCCCCGAAGAACGTTTTCCAATGATGAGCACTTTTAAAGTTCTGCTATGTGGCGCGGT
ATTATCCCGTATTGACGCCGGGCAAGAGCAACTCGGTCGCCGCATACACTATTCTCAGAATGACTTGGTT
GAGTACTCACCAGTCACAGAAAAGCATCTTACGGATGGCATGACAGTAAGAGAATTATGCAGTGCTGCCA
TAACCATGAGTGATAACACTGCGGCCAACTTACTTCTGACAACGATCGGAGGACCGAAGGAGCTAACCGC
TTTTTTGCACAACATGGGGGATCATGTAACTCGCCTTGATCGTTGGGAACCGGAGCTGAATGAAGCCATA
CCAAACGACGAGCGTGACACCACGATGCCTGCAGCAATGGCAACAACGTTGCGCAAACTATTAACTGGCG
AACTACTTACTCTAGCTTCCCGGCAACAATTAATAGACTGGATGGAGGCGGATAAAGTTGCAGGACCACT
TCTGCGCTCGGCCCTTCCGGCTGGCTGGTTTATTGCTGATAAATCTGGAGCCGGTGAGCGTGGGTCTCGC
GGTATCATTGCAGCACTGGGGCCAGATGGTAAGCCCTCCCGTATCGTAGTTATCTACACGACGGGGAGTC
AGGCAACTATGGATGAACGAAATAGACAGATCGCTGAGATAGGTGCCTCACTGATTAAGCATTGGTAACT
GTCAGACCAAGTTTACTCATATATACTTTAGATTGATTTAAAACTTCATTTTTAATTTAAAAGGATCTAG
GTGAAGATCCTTTTTGATAATCTCATGACCAAAATCCCTTAACGTGAGTTTTCGTTCCACTGAGCGTCAG
ACCCCGTAGAAAAGATCAAAGGATCTTCTTGAGATCCTTTTTTTCTGCGCGTAATCTGCTGCTTGCAAAC
AAAAAAACCACCGCTACCAGCGGTGGTTTGTTTGCCGGATCAAGAGCTACCAACTCTTTTTCCGAAGGTA
ACTGGCTTCAGCAGAGCGCAGATACCAAATACTGTCCTTCTAGTGTAGCCGTAGTTAGGCCACCACTTCA
AGAACTCTGTAGCACCGCCTACATACCTCGCTCTGCTAATCCTGTTACCAGTGGCTGCTGCCAGTGGCGA
TAAGTCGTGTCTTACCGGGTTGGACTCAAGACGATAGTTACCGGATAAGGCGCAGCGGTCGGGCTGAACG
GGGGGTTCGTGCACACAGCCCAGCTTGGAGCGAACGACCTACACCGAACTGAGATACCTACAGCGTGAGC
TATGAGAAAGCGCCACGCTTCCCGAAGGGAGAAAGGCGGACAGGTATCCGGTAAGCGGCAGGGTCGGAAC
AGGAGAGCGCACGAGGGAGCTTCCAGGGGGAAACGCCTGGTATCTTTATAGTCCTGTCGGGTTTCGCCAC
CTCTGACTTGAGCGTCGATTTTTGTGATGCTCGTCAGGGGGGCGGAGCCTATGGAAAAACGCCAGCAACG
CGGCCTTTTTACGGTTCCTGGCCTTTTGCTGGCCTTTTGCTCACATGTTCTTTCCTGCGTTATCCCCTGA
TTCTGTGGATAACCGTATTACCGCCTTTGAGTGAGCTGATACCGCTCGCCGCAGCCGAACGACCGAGCGC
AGCGAGTCAGTGAGCGAGGAAGCGGAAGAGCGCCTGATGCGGTATTTTCTCCTTACGCATCTGTGCGGTA
TTTCACACCGCATATATGGTGCACTCTCAGTACAATCTGCTCTGATGCCGCATAGTTAAGCCAGTATACA
CTCCGCTATCGCTACGTGACTGGGTCATGGCTGCGCCCCGACACCCGCCAACACCCGCTGACGCGCCCTG
ACGGGCTTGTCTGCTCCCGGCATCCGCTTACAGACAAGCTGTGACCGTCTCCGGGAGCTGCATGTGTCAG
AGGTTTTCACCGTCATCACCGAAACGCGCGAGGCAGCTGCGGTAAAGCTCATCAGCGTGGTCGTGAAGCG
ATTCACAGATGTCTGCCTGTTCATCCGCGTCCAGCTCGTTGAGTTTCTCCAGAAGCGTTAATGTCTGGCT
TCTGATAAAGCGGGCCATGTTAAGGGCGGTTTTTTCCTGTTTGGTCACTGATGCCTCCGTGTAAGGGGGA
TTTCTGTTCATGGGGGTAATGATACCGATGAAACGAGAGAGGATGCTCACGATACGGGTTACTGATGATG
AACATGCCCGGTTACTGGAACGTTGTGAGGGTAAACAACTGGCGGTATGGATGCGGCGGGACCAGAGAAA
AATCACTCAGGGTCAATGCCAGCGCTTCGTTAATACAGATGTAGGTGTTCCACAGGGTAGCCAGCAGCAT
CCTGCGATGCAGATCCGGAACATAATGGTGCAGGGCGCTGACTTCCGCGTTTCCAGACTTTACGAAACAC
GGAAACCGAAGACCATTCATGTTGTTGCTCAGGTCGCAGACGTTTTGCAGCAGCAGTCGCTTCACGTTCG
CTCGCGTATCGGTGATTCATTCTGCTAACCAGTAAGGCAACCCCGCCAGCCTAGCCGGGTCCTCAACGAC
AGGAGCACGATCATGCGCACCCGTGGCCAGGACCCAACGCTGCCCGAGATCTCGATCCCGCGAAATTAAT
ACGACTCACTATAGGGAGACCACAACGGTTTCCCTCTAGAAATAATTTTGTTTAACTTTAAGAAGGAGAT
ATACATATGATGAGCGAAACCGCCCCCCTGCCCTCTGCTTCCAGTGCTTTAGAAGATAAAGCAGCCTCTG
CCCCCGTTGTGGGCATTATCATGGGCAGCCAGTCAGACTGGGAAACCATGCGCCATGCAGACGCATTGCT
GACAGAGCTGGAAATTCCGCATGAAACCCTCATTGTTGCAGCACATCGTACGCCAGACCGGTTGGCGGAT
TATGCGCGTACGGCAGCCGAACGCGGCCTGAATGTGATTATTGCTGGGGCCGGTGGAGCTGCACATCTGC
CGGGTATGTGTGCGGCATGGACACGCCTGCCCGTGCTGGGTGTTCCAGTAGAATCTCGCGCTCTTAAAGG
CATGGACAGCCTGCTTTCCATTGTGCAGATGCCCGGCGGCGTGCCTGTGGGCACTTTGGCTATTGGGGCA
TCCGGCGCCAAAAATGCCGCCTTGCTGGCCGCCTCCATTCTTGCACTGTTTAACCCGGCCCTTGCCGCAC
GCCTTGAAACATGGCGCGCATTGCAGACGGCCTCTGTCCCCAACTCTCCCATTACCGAAGATAAATGAGA
ATTCGAGCTCCGTCGACAAGCTTGCGGCCGCACTCGAGCACCACCACCACCACCACTGAGATCCGGCTGC
TAACAAAGCCCGAAAGGAAGCTGAGTTGGCTGCTGCCACCGCTGAGCAATAACTAGCATAACCCCTTGGG
GCCTCTAAACGGGTCTTGAGGGGTTTTTTGCTGAAAGGAGGAACTATATCCGGAT
