>Addgene plasmid #72463 | pJK628 | addgene partial sequence | sequence record 138111 | T7 5'-TAATACGACTCACTATAGGG-3'
TTTGTTTAACTTTAAGAAGGAGATATACATATGATGAGCGAAACCGCCCCCCTGCCCTCTGCTTCCAGTG
CTTTAGAAGATAAAGCAGCCTCTGCCCCCGTTGTGGGCATTATCATGGGCAGCCAGTCAGACTGGGAAAC
CATGCGCCATGCAGACGCATTGCTGACAGAGCTGGAAATTCCGCATGAAACCCTCATTGTTGCAGCACAT
CGTACGCCAGACCGGTTGGCGGATTATGCGCGTACGGCAGCCGAACGCGGCCTGAATGTGATTATTGCTG
GGGCCGGTGGAGCTGCACATCTGCCGGGTATGTGTGCGGCATGGACACGCCTGCCCGTGCTGGGTGTTCC
AGTAGAATCTCGCGCTCTTAAAGGCATGGACAGCCTGCTTTCCATTGTGCAGATGCCCGGCGGCGTGCCT
GTGGGCACTTTGGCTATTGGGGCATCCGGCGCCAAAAATGCCGCCTTGCTGGCCGCCTCCATTCTTGCAC
TGTTTAACCCGGCCCTTGCCGCACGCCTTGAAACATGGCGCGCATTGCAGACGGCCTCTGTCCCCAACTC
TCCCATTACCGAAGATAAATGAGAATTCGAGCTCCGTCGACAAGCTTGCGGCCGCACTCGAGCACCACCA
CCACCACCACTGAGATCCGGCTGCTAACAAAGCCCGAAAGGAAGCTGAGTTGGCTGCTGCCACCGCTGAG
CAATAACTAGCATAACCCCTTGGGGCCTCTAAACGGGTCTTGAGGGGTTTTTTGCTGAAAGGAGGAACTA
TATCCGGATTGGCGAATGGG
[124 nt withheld, positions 791-914]
C
[91 nt withheld, positions 916-1006]
AGGGTGATGGTTCACGTA
