>Addgene plasmid #72463 | pJK628 | addgene partial sequence | sequence record 138112 | T7term 5'-GCTAGTTATTGCTCAGCGG-3'
TTCGGGCTTTGTTAGCAGCCGGATCTCAGTGGTGGTGGTGGTGGTGCTCGAGTGCGGCCGCAAGCTTGTC
GACGGAGCTCGAATTCTCATTTATCTTCGGTAATGGGAGAGTTGGGGACAGAGGCCGTCTGCAATGCGCG
CCATGTTTCAAGGCGTGCGGCAAGGGCCGGGTTAAACAGTGCAAGAATGGAGGCGGCCAGCAAGGCGGCA
TTTTTGGCGCCGGATGCCCCAATAGCCAAAGTGCCCACAGGCACGCCGCCGGGCATCTGCACAATGGAAA
GCAGGCTGTCCATGCCTTTAAGAGCGCGAGATTCTACTGGAACACCCAGCACGGGCAGGCGTGTCCATGC
CGCACACATACCCGGCAGATGTGCAGCTCCACCGGCCCCAGCAATAATCACATTCAGGCCGCGTTCGGCT
GCCGTACGCGCATAATCCGCCAACCGGTCTGGCGTACGATGTGCTGCAACAATGAGGGTTTCATGCGGAA
TTTCCAGCTCTGTCAGCAATGCGTCTGCATGGCGCATGGTTTCCCAGTCTGACTGGCTGCCCATGATAAT
GCCCACAACGGGGGCAGAGGCTGCTTTATCTTCTAAAGCACTGGAAGCAGAGGGCAGGGGGGCGGTTTCG
CTCATCATATGTATATCTCCTTCTTAAAGTTAAACAAAATTATTTCTAGAGGGAAACCGTTGTGGTCTCC
CTATAGTGAGTCGTATTAATTTCGCGGGATCGAGATCTCGGGCAGCGTTGGGTCCTGGCCACGGGTGCGC
ATGATCGTGCTCCTGTCGTTGAGGACCCGGCTAGGCTGGCGGGGTTGCCTTACTGGTTAGCAGAATGAAT
CACCGATACGCGAGCGAACGTGAAGCGACTGCTGCTGCAAAACGTCTGCGACCTGAGCAACAACATGAAT
GGTCTTCGGTTTCCGTGTTTCGTAAAGTCTGGAAACGCGGAAGTCAGCGCCCTGCACCATTATGTTCCGG
ATCTGCATCGCAGGATGCTGCTGGCTACCCTGTGGA
